>Addgene plasmid #59188 | pBlu/gRNA | depositor full sequence | sequence record 91770 | pBlu/gRNA sequence 3514 bps
GCACTTTTCGGGGAAATGTGCGCGGAACCCCTATTTGTTTATTTTTCTAAATACATTCAAATATGTATCC
GCTCATGAGACAATAACCCTGATAAATGCTTCAATAATATTGAAAAAGGAAGAGTATGAGTATTCAACAT
TTCCGTGTCGCCCTTATTCCCTTTTTTGCGGCATTTTGCCTTCCTGTTTTTGCTCACCCAGAAACGCTGG
TGAAAGTAAAAGATGCTGAAGATCAGTTGGGTGCACGAGTGGGTTACATCGAACTGGATCTCAACAGCGG
TAAGATCCTTGAGAGTTTTCGCCCCGAAGAACGTTTTCCAATGATGAGCACTTTTAAAGTTCTGCTATGT
GGCGCGGTATTATCCCGTATTGACGCCGGGCAAGAGCAACTCGGTCGCCGCATACACTATTCTCAGAATG
ACTTGGTTGAGTACTCACCAGTCACAGAAAAGCATCTTACGGATGGCATGACAGTAAGAGAATTATGCAG
TGCTGCCATAACCATGAGTGATAACACTGCGGCCAACTTACTTCTGACAACGATCGGAGGACCGAAGGAG
CTAACCGCTTTTTTGCACAACATGGGGGATCATGTAACTCGCCTTGATCGTTGGGAACCGGAGCTGAATG
AAGCCATACCAAACGACGAGCGTGACACCACGATGCCTGTAGCAATGGCAACAACGTTGCGCAAACTATT
AACTGGCGAACTACTTACTCTAGCTTCCCGGCAACAATTAATAGACTGGATGGAGGCGGATAAAGTTGCA
GGACCACTTCTGCGCTCGGCCCTTCCGGCTGGCTGGTTTATTGCTGATAAATCTGGAGCCGGTGAGCGTG
GGTCTCGCGGTATCATTGCAGCACTGGGGCCAGATGGTAAGCCCTCCCGTATCGTAGTTATCTACACGAC
GGGGAGTCAGGCAACTATGGATGAACGAAATAGACAGATCGCTGAGATAGGTGCCTCACTGATTAAGCAT
TGGTAACTGTCAGACCAAGTTTACTCATATATACTTTAGATTGATTTAAAACTTCATTTTTAATTTAAAA
GGATCTAGGTGAAGATCCTTTTTGATAATCTCATGACCAAAATCCCTTAACGTGAGTTTTCGTTCCACTG
AGCGTCAGACCCCGTAGAAAAGATCAAAGGATCTTCTTGAGATCCTTTTTTTCTGCGCGTAATCTGCTGC
TTGCAAACAAAAAAACCACCGCTACCAGCGGTGGTTTGTTTGCCGGATCAAGAGCTACCAACTCTTTTTC
CGAAGGTAACTGGCTTCAGCAGAGCGCAGATACCAAATACTGTCCTTCTAGTGTAGCCGTAGTTAGGCCA
CCACTTCAAGAACTCTGTAGCACCGCCTACATACCTCGCTCTGCTAATCCTGTTACCAGTGGCTGCTGCC
AGTGGCGATAAGTCGTGTCTTACCGGGTTGGACTCAAGACGATAGTTACCGGATAAGGCGCAGCGGTCGG
GCTGAACGGGGGGTTCGTGCACACAGCCCAGCTTGGAGCGAACGACCTACACCGAACTGAGATACCTACA
GCGTGAGCTATGAGAAAGCGCCACGCTTCCCGAAGGGAGAAAGGCGGACAGGTATCCGGTAAGCGGCAGG
GTCGGAACAGGAGAGCGCACGAGGGAGCTTCCAGGGGGAAACGCCTGGTATCTTTATAGTCCTGTCGGGT
TTCGCCACCTCTGACTTGAGCGTCGATTTTTGTGATGCTCGTCAGGGGGGCGGAGCCTATGGAAAAACGC
CAGCAACGCGGCCTTTTTACGGTTCCTGGCCTTTTGCTGGCCTTTTGCTCACATGTTCTTTCCTGCGTTA
TCCCCTGATTCTGTGGATAACCGTATTACCGCCTTTGAGTGAGCTGATACCGCTCGCCGCAGCCGAACGA
CCGAGCGCAGCGAGTCAGTGAGCGAGGAAGCGGAAGAGCGCCCAATACGCAAACCGCCTCTCCCCGCGCG
TTGGCCGATTCATTAATGCAGCTGGCACGACAGGTTTCCCGACTGGAAAGCGGGCAGTGAGCGCAACGCA
ATTAATGTGAGTTAGCTCACTCATTAGGCACCCCAGGCTTTACACTTTATGCTTCCGGCTCGTATGTTGT
GTGGAATTGTGAGCGGATAACAATTTCACACAGGAAACAGCTATGACCATGATTACGCCAAGCTCGAAAT
TAACCCTCACTAAAGGGAACAAAAGCTGGTACCGGGCCCCCCCTCGAGGTCGACGGTATCGATAAGCTTG
ATATCGAATTCAAGCTTTCGTTGAACAACGGAAACTCGACTTGCCTTCCGCACAATACATCATTTCTTCT
TAGCTTTTTTTCTTCTTCTTCGTTCATACAGTTTTTTTTTGTTTATCAGCTTACATTTTCTTGAACCGTA
GCTTTCGTTTTCTTCTTTTTAACTTTCCATTCGGAGTTTTTGTATCTTGTTTCATAGTTTGTCCCAGGAT
TAGAATGATTAGGCATCGAACCTTCAAGAATTTGATTGAATAAAACATCTTCATTCTTAAGATATGAAGA
TAATCTTCAAAAGGCCCCTGGGAATCTGAAAGAAGAGAAGCAGGCCCATTTATATGGGAAAGAACAATAG
TATTTCTTATATAGGCCCATTTAAGTTGAAAACAATCTTCAAAAGTCCCACATCGCTTAGATAAGAAAAC
GAAGCTGAGTTTATATACAGCTAGAGTCGAAGTAGTGATTGGGTCTTCGAGAAGACCTGTTTTAGAGCTA
GAAATAGCAAGTTAAAATAAGGCTAGTCCGTTATCAACTTGAAAAAGTGGCACCGAGTCGGTGCTTTTTT
TTGAATTCCTGCAGCCCGGGGGATCCACTAGTTCTAGAGCGGCCGCCACCGCGGTGGAGCTCCAATTCGC
CCTATAGTGAGTCGTATTACAATTCACTGGCCGTCGTTTTACAACGTCGTGACTGGGAAAACCCTGGCGT
TACCCAACTTAATCGCCTTGCAGCACATCCCCCTTTCGCCAGCTGGCGTAATAGCGAAGAGGCCCGCACC
GATCGCCCTTCCCAACAGTTGCGCAGCCTGAATGGCGAATGGG
[124 nt withheld, positions 3054-3177]
C
[91 nt withheld, positions 3179-3269]
A
[49 nt withheld, positions 3271-3319]
CCTTTGACGTTGGAGTCCACGTTCTTT
[37 nt withheld, positions 3347-3383]
ACCCTATCTCGGTCTATTCTTTTGATTTATAAGGGATTTTGCCGATTTCGGCCTATTGGTTAAAAAATGA
GCTGATTTAACAAAAATTTAACGCGAATTTTAACAAAATATTAACGCTTACAATTTAGGTG
Features (pLannotate 1.2.2; 16 found; start..end, strand, type, name):
     21..125     +  promoter       AmpR promoter: bla
    126..986     +  CDS            AmpR: β-lactamase; bla; confers resistance to ampicillin, carbenicillin, and related antibiotics
   1157..1745    +  rep_origin     ori: high-copy-number ColE1/pMB1/pBR322/pUC origin of replication
   1928..2020    +  CDS            lacI (fragment): lac repressor; lacI; The lac repressor binds to the lac operator to inhibit transcription in E. coli. This inhibition can be relieved by adding lactose or isopropyl-β-D-thiogalactopyranoside (IPTG).
   2033..2054    +  protein_bind   CAP binding site: CAP binding activates transcription in the presence of cAMP. E. coli catabolite activator protein
   2069..2099    +  promoter       lac promoter: promoter for the E. coli lac operon
   2107..2123    +  protein_bind   lac operator: The lac repressor binds to the lac operator to inhibit transcription in E. coli. This inhibition can be relieved by adding lactose or isopropyl-β-D-thiogalactopyranoside (IPTG). lac repressor encoded by lacI
   2168..2186    +  promoter       T3 promoter: promoter for bacteriophage T3 RNA polymerase
   2198..2251    -  misc_feature   MCS (fragment): pBluescript multiple cloning site
   2251..2310    +  CDS            LBD22 (fragment): LBD22_ARATH - Also known as ASL30. Experimental evidence at transcript level: Swiss-Prot protein existence level 2. From Arabidopsis thaliana (Mouse-ear cress).
   2629..2645    +  promoter       AtU6 promoter (fragment): consensus promoter from the three Arabidopsis U6 snRNA genes (Waibel and Filipowicz, 1990; Nekrasov et al., 2013)
   2719..2794    +  misc_RNA       gRNA scaffold: guide RNA scaffold for the Streptococcus pyogenes CRISPR/Cas9 system
   2803..2862    -  misc_feature   MCS (fragment): pBluescript multiple cloning site
   2871..2889    -  promoter       T7 promoter: promoter for bacteriophage T7 RNA polymerase
   2892..3049    +  CDS            lacZα (fragment): LacZα fragment of β-galactosidase; lacZ fragment
   3054..3482    +  rep_origin     f1 ori (sequence partly withheld): f1 bacteriophage origin of replication; arrow indicates direction of (+) strand synthesis
