[The description below was written by a language model from this plasmid's Addgene catalogue record and pLannotate feature annotations shown in this document.]
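Description:
pBlu/gRNA is a small (about 3.5 kb) high-copy E. coli cloning plasmid built on pBluescript KS(+) that serves as an intermediate shuttle in a plant CRISPR/Cas9 workflow. It is propagated through the ColE1/pUC-type origin and selected with ampicillin via the β-lactamase gene. It also keeps the usual pBluescript features: an f1 origin for single-stranded DNA production, the lac promoter/operator region with a lacZα fragment, and T3 and T7 phage promoters flanking the multiple cloning site.

The payload is a roughly 550 bp guide RNA cassette inserted at the EcoRI site, with the site retained on both sides so the cassette can be excised again. The insertion splits the polylinker, which appears as two fragments on either side of the cassette in the feature table. The cassette consists of an Arabidopsis thaliana U6 snRNA promoter, a Pol III promoter suited to producing short, uncapped transcripts in plant cells, followed by the Streptococcus pyogenes Cas9 gRNA scaffold and, according to the catalogue entry, a U6 terminator. The annotation software recognises only a short consensus portion of the AtU6 promoter. It also flags a small Arabidopsis LBD22 fragment at the start of the insert, which is probably a database match to genomic sequence carried along with the promoter region rather than a functional coding element.

The plasmid carries no Cas9 gene or plant selectable marker. Its recorded purpose is to receive a target-specific oligonucleotide in the gRNA cassette before the assembled cassette is moved into a Cas9 destination vector. The associated work applied this system to mutagenesis of soybean and Medicago truncatula. The record does not state exactly how or at which site the target oligo is inserted.
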