Addgene plasmid #59188: pBlu/gRNA
Purpose: Serves as a shuttle vector for target oligo before insertion into Cas9 destination vector
Depositing lab: Robert Stupar. Depositing organization: University of Minnesota. Publication: CRISPR/Cas mutagenesis of soybean and Medicago truncatula using a new web-tool and a modified Cas9 enzyme. Michno JM, Wang X, Liu J, Curtin SJ, Kono TJ, Stupar RM. GM Crops Food. 2015;6(4):243-52. doi: 10.1080/21645698.2015.1106063. PubMed 26479970.
Backbone
  Vector backbone: pBluescript KS(+)
  Backbone size w/o insert (bp): 2958
  Total vector size (bp): 3515
  Modifications to backbone: Added a gRNA cassette with an Arabidopsis U6 promoter and terminator
  Vector type: Plant Expression, CRISPR
Growth in bacteria
  Bacterial resistance: Ampicillin, 100 μg/mL
  Growth temperature: 37°C
  Growth strain: DH5alpha
  Copy number: High Copy
Gene/Insert
  Gene/Insert name: Guide RNA Cassette (alt name: gRNA)
  Species: A. thaliana (mustard weed)
  Insert size (bp): 551
  Promoter: U6 (Arabidopis)
  Cloning method: Restriction Enzyme; 5′ cloning site EcoRI (not destroyed); 3′ cloning site EcoRI (not destroyed)
  Sequencing primers: 5′ T3; 3′ T5
Terms and licenses: Academic/Nonprofit Terms; Industry Terms: Not Available to Industry
How to cite: pBlu/gRNA was a gift from Robert Stupar (Addgene plasmid # 59188 ; http://n2t.net/addgene:59188 ; RRID:Addgene_59188)
