>Addgene plasmid #59188 | pBlu/gRNA | depositor partial sequence | sequence record 91771 | gRNA cassette
AAGCTTTCGTTGAACAACGGAAACTCGACTTGCCTTCCGCACAATACATCATTTCTTCTTAGCTTTTTTT
CTTCTTCTTCGTTCATACAGTTTTTTTTTGTTTATCAGCTTACATTTTCTTGAACCGTAGCTTTCGTTTT
CTTCTTTTTAACTTTCCATTCGGAGTTTTTGTATCTTGTTTCATAGTTTGTCCCAGGATTAGAATGATTA
GGCATCGAACCTTCAAGAATTTGATTGAATAAAACATCTTCATTCTTAAGATATGAAGATAATCTTCAAA
AGGCCCCTGGGAATCTGAAAGAAGAGAAGCAGGCCCATTTATATGGGAAAGAACAATAGTATTTCTTATA
TAGGCCCATTTAAGTTGAAAACAATCTTCAAAAGTCCCACATCGCTTAGATAAGAAAACGAAGCTGAGTT
TATATACAGCTAGAGTCGAAGTAGTGATTGGGTCTTCGAGAAGACCTGTTTTAGAGCTAGAAATAGCAAG
TTAAAATAAGGCTAGTCCGTTATCAACTTGAAAAAGTGGCACCGAGTCGGTGCTTTTTTTT
