>Addgene plasmid #59188 | pBlu/gRNA | addgene partial sequence | sequence record 100234 | pBR322ori-F 5'-GGGAAACGCCTGGTATCTTT-3'
CTGACTTGAGCGTCGATTTTTGTGATGCTCGTCAGGGGGGCGGAGCCTATGGAAAAACGCCAGCAACGCG
GCCTTTTTACGGTTCCTGGCCTTTTGCTGGCCTTTTGCTCACATGTTCTTTCCTGCGTTATCCCCTGATT
CTGTGGATAACCGTATTACCGCCTTTGAGTGAGCTGATACCGCTCGCCGCAGCCGAACGACCGAGCGCAG
CGAGTCAGTGAGCGAGGAAGCGGAAGAGCGCCCAATACGCAAACCGCCTCTCCCCGCGCGTTGGCCGATT
CATTAATGCAGCTGGCACGACAGGTTTCCCGACTGGAAAGCGGGCAGTGAGCGCAACGCAATTAATGTGA
GTTAGCTCACTCATTAGGCACCCCAGGCTTTACACTTTATGCTTCCGGCTCGTATGTTGTGTGGAATTGT
GAGCGGATAACAATTTCACACAGGAAACAGCTATGACCATGATTACGCCAAGCTCGAAATTAACCCTCAC
TAAAGGGAACAAAAGCTGGTACCGGGCCCCCCCTCGAGGTCGACGGTATCGATAAGCTTGATATCGAATT
CAAGCTTTCGTTGAACAACGGAAACTCGACTTGCCTTCCGCACAATACATCATTTCTTCTTAGCTTTTTT
TCTTCTTCTTCGTTCATACAGTTTTTTTTTGTTTATCAGCTTACATTTTCTTGAACCGTAGCTTTCGTTT
TCTTCTTTTTAACTTTCCATTCGGAGTTTTTGTATCTTGTTTCATAGTTTGTCCCAGGATTAGAATGATT
AGGCATCGAACCTTCAAGAATTTG
