>Addgene plasmid #59188 | pBlu/gRNA | addgene partial sequence | sequence record 100235 | F1ori-R 5'-AGGGAAGAAAGCGAAAGGAG-3'
AACCACCACACCCGCCGCGCTTAATGCGCCGCTACAGGGCGCGTCCCATTCGCCATTCAGGCTGCGCAAC
TGTTGGGAAGGGCGATCGGTGCGGGCCTCTTCGCTATTACGCCAGCTGGCGAAAGGGGGATGTGCTGCAA
GGCGATTAAGTTGGGTAACGCCAGGGTTTTCCCAGTCACGACGTTGTAAAACGACGGCCAGTGAATTGTA
ATACGACTCACTATAGGGCGAATTGGAGCTCCACCGCGGTGGCGGCCGCTCTAGAACTAGTGGATCCCCC
GGGCTGCAGGAATTCAAAAAAAAGCACCGACTCGGTGCCACTTTTTCAAGTTGATAACGGACTAGCCTTA
TTTTAACTTGCTATTTCTAGCTCTAAAACAGGTCTTCTCGAAGACCCAATCACTACTTCGACTCTAGCTG
TATATAAACTCAGCTTCGTTTTCTTATCTAAGCGATGTGGGACTTTTGAAGATTGTTTTCAACTTAAATG
GGCCTATATAAGAAATACTATTGTTCTTTCCCATATAAATGGGCCTGCTTCTCTTCTTTCAGATTCCCAG
GGGCCTTTTGAAGATTATCTTCATATCTTAAGAATGAAGATGTTTTATTCAATCAAATTCTTGAAGGTTC
GATGCCTAATCATTCTAATCCTGGGACAAACTATGAAACAAGATACAAAAACTCCGAATGGAAAGTTAAA
AAGAAGAAAACGAAAGCTACGGTTCAAGAAAATGTAAGCTGATAAACAAAAA
